>Addgene plasmid #75994 | TLK1 gRNA (BRDN0001145691) | addgene full sequence | sequence record 184974 | Addgene Assembled Sequence
CCCGGGTGCAAAGATGGATAAAGTTTTAAACAGAGAGGAATCTTTGCAGCTAATGGACCTTCTAGGTCTT
GAAAGGAGTGGGAATTGGCTCCGGTGCCCGTCAGTGGGCAGAGCGCACATCGCCCACAGTCCCCGAGAAG
TTGGGGGGAGGGGTCGGCAATTGATCCGGTGCCTAGAGAAGGTGGCGCGGGGTAAACTGGGAAAGTGATG
TCGTGTACTGGCTCCGCCTTTTTCCCGAGGGTGGGGGAGAACCGTATATAAGTGCAGTAGTCGCCGTGAA
CGTTCTTTTTCGCAACGGGTTTGCCGCCAGAACACAGGTAAGTGCCGTGTGTGGTTCCCGCGGGCCTGGC
CTCTTTACGGGTTATGGCCCTTGCGTGCCTTGAATTACTTCCACCTGGCTGCAGTACGTGATTCTTGATC
CCGAGCTTCGGGTTGGAAGTGGGTGGGAGAGTTCGAGGCCTTGCGCTTAAGGAGCCCCTTCGCCTCGTGC
TTGAGTTGAGGCCTGGCCTGGGCGCTGGGGCCGCCGCGTGCGAATCTGGTGGCACCTTCGCGCCTGTCTC
GCTGCTTTCGATAAGTCTCTAGCCATTTAAAATTTTTGATGACCTGCTGCGACGCTTTTTTTCTGGCAAG
ATAGTCTTGTAAATGCGGGCCAAGATCTGCACACTGGTATTTCGGTTTTTGGGGCCGCGGGCGGCGACGG
GGCCCGTGCGTCCCAGCGCACATGTTCGGCGAGGCGGGGCCTGCGAGCGCGGCCACCGAGAATCGGACGG
GGGTAGTCTCAAGCTGGCCGGCCTGCTCTGGTGCCTGGCCTCGCGCCGCCGTGTATCGCCCCGCCCTGGG
CGGCAAGGCTGGCCCGGTCGGCACCAGTTGCGTGAGCGGAAAGATGGCCGCTTCCCGGCCCTGCTGCAGG
GAGCTCAAAATGGAGGACGCGGCGCTCGGGAGAGCGGGCGGGTGAGTCACCCACACAAAGGAAAAGGGCC
TTTCCGTCCTCAGCCGTCGCTTCATGTGACTCCACGGAGTACCGGGCGCCGTCCAGGCACCTCGATTAGT
TCTCGAGCTTTTGGAGTACGTCGTCTTTAGGTTGGGGGGAGGGGTTTTATGCGATGGAGTTTCCCCACAC
TGAGTGGGTGGAGACTGAAGTTAGGCCAGCTTGGCACTTGATGTAATTCTCCTTGGAATTTGCCCTTTTT
GAGTTTGGATCTTGGTTCATTCTCAAGCCTCAGACAGTGGTTCAAAGTTTTTTTCTTCCATTTCAGGTGT
CGTGACGTACGGCCACCATGACCGAGTACAAGCCCACGGTGCGCCTCGCCACCCGCGACGACGTCCCCAG
GGCCGTACGCACCCTCGCCGCCGCGTTCGCCGACTACCCCGCCACGCGCCACACCGTCGATCCGGACCGC
CACATCGAGCGGGTCACCGAGCTGCAAGAACTCTTCCTCACGCGCGTCGGGCTCGACATCGGCAAGGTGT
GGGTCGCGGACGACGGCGCCGCCGTGGCGGTCTGGACCACGCCGGAGAGCGTCGAAGCGGGGGCGGTGTT
CGCCGAGATCGGCCCGCGCATGGCCGAGTTGAGCGGTTCCCGGCTGGCCGCGCAGCAACAGATGGAAGGC
CTCCTGGCGCCGCACCGGCCCAAGGAGCCCGCGTGGTTCCTGGCCACCGTCGGAGTCTCGCCCGACCACC
AGGGCAAGGGTCTGGGCAGCGCCGTCGTGCTCCCCGGAGTGGAGGCGGCCGAGCGCGCCGGGGTGCCCGC
CTTCCTGGAGACCTCCGCGCCCCGCAACCTCCCCTTCTACGAGCGGCTCGGCTTCACCGTCACCGCCGAC
GTCGAGGTGCCCGAAGGACCGCGCACCTGGTGCATGACCCGCAAGCCCGGTGCCTGAACGCGTTAAGTCG
ACAATCAACCTCTGGATTACAAAATTTGTGAAAGATTGACTGGTATTCTTAACTATGTTGCTCCTTTTAC
GCTATGTGGATACGCTGCTTTAATGCCTTTGTATCATGCTATTGCTTCCCGTATGGCTTTCATTTTCTCC
TCCTTGTATAAATCCTGGTTGCTGTCTCTTTATGAGGAGTTGTGGCCCGTTGTCAGGCAACGTGGCGTGG
TGTGCACTGTGTTTGCTGACGCAACCCCCACTGGTTGGGGCATTGCCACCACCTGTCAGCTCCTTTCCGG
GACTTTCGCTTTCCCCCTCCCTATTGCCACGGCGGAACTCATCGCCGCCTGCCTTGCCCGCTGCTGGACA
GGGGCTCGGCTGTTGGGCACTGACAATTCCGTGGTGTTGTCGGGGAAATCATCGTCCTTTCCTTGGCTGC
TCGCCTGTGTTGCCACCTGGATTCTGCGCGGGACGTCCTTCTGCTACGTCCCTTCGGCCCTCAATCCAGC
GGACCTTCCTTCCCGCGGCCTGCTGCCGGCTCTGCGGCCTCTTCCGCGTCTTCGCCTTCGCCCTCAGACG
AGTCGGATCTCCCTTTGGGCCGCCTCCCCGCGTCGACTTTAAGACCAATGACTTACAAGGCAGCTGTAGA
TCTTAGCCACTTTTTAAAAGAAAAGGGGGGACTGGAAGGGCTAATTCACTCCCAACGAAGACAAGATCTG
CTTTTTGCTTGTACTGGGTCTCTCTGGTTAGACCAGATCTGAGCCTGGGAGCTCTCTGGCTAACTAGGGA
ACCCACTGCTTAAGCCTCAATAAAGCTTGCCTTGAGTGCTTCAAGTAGTGTGTGCCCGTCTGTTGTGTGA
CTCTGGTAACTAGAGATCCCTCAGACCCTTTTAGTCAGTGTGGAAAATCTCTAGCAGTACGTATAGTAGT
TCATGTCATCTTATTATTCAGTATTTATAACTTGCAAAGAAATGAATATCAGAGAGTGAGAGGAACTTGT
TTATTGCAGCTTATAATGGTTACAAATAAAGCAATAGCATCACAAATTTCACAAATAAAGCATTTTTTTC
ACTGCATTCTAGTTGTGGTTTGTCCAAACTCATCAATGTATCTTATCATGTCTGGCTCTAGCTATCCCGC
CCCTAACTCCGCCCATCCCGCCCCTAACTCCGCCCAGTTCCGCCCATTCTCCGCCCCATGGCTGACTAAT
TTTTTTTATTTATGCAGAGGCCGAGGCCGCCTCGGCCTCTGAGCTATTCCAGAAGTAGTGAGGAGGCTTT
TTTGGAGGCCTAGGGACGTACCCAATTCGCCCTATAGTGAGTCGTATTACGCGCGCTCACTGGCCGTCGT
TTTACAACGTCGTGACTGGGAAAACCCTGGCGTTACCCAACTTAATCGCCTTGCAGCACATCCCCCTTTC
GCCAGCTGGCGTAATAGCGAAGAGGCCCGCACCGATCGCCCTTCCCAACAGTTGCGCAGCCTGAATGGCG
AATGGG
[124 nt withheld, positions 3367-3490]
C
[91 nt withheld, positions 3492-3582]
A
[49 nt withheld, positions 3584-3632]
CCTTTGACGTTGGAGTCCACGTTCTTT
[37 nt withheld, positions 3660-3696]
ACCCTATCTCGGTCTATTCTTTTGATTTATAAGGGATTTTGCCGATTTCGGCCTATTGGTTAAAAAATGA
GCTGATTTAACAAAAATTTAACGCGAATTTTAACAAAATATTAACGCTTACAATTTAGGTGGCACTTTTC
GGGGAAATGTGCGCGGAACCCCTATTTGTTTATTTTTCTAAATACATTCAAATATGTATCCGCTCATGAG
ACAATAACCCTGATAAATGCTTCAATAATATTGAAAAAGGAAGAGTATGAGTATTCAACATTTCCGTGTC
GCCCTTATTCCCTTTTTTGCGGCATTTTGCCTTCCTGTTTTTGCTCACCCAGAAACGCTGGTGAAAGTAA
AAGATGCTGAAGATCAGTTGGGTGCACGAGTGGGTTACATCGAACTGGATCTCAACAGCGGTAAGATCCT
TGAGAGTTTTCGCCCCGAAGAACGTTTTCCAATGATGAGCACTTTTAAAGTTCTGCTATGTGGCGCGGTA
TTATCCCGTATTGACGCCGGGCAAGAGCAACTCGGTCGCCGCATACACTATTCTCAGAATGACTTGGTTG
AGTACTCACCAGTCACAGAAAAGCATCTTACGGATGGCATGACAGTAAGAGAATTATGCAGTGCTGCCAT
AACCATGAGTGATAACACTGCGGCCAACTTACTTCTGACAACGATCGGAGGACCGAAGGAGCTAACCGCT
TTTTTGCACAACATGGGGGATCATGTAACTCGCCTTGATCGTTGGGAACCGGAGCTGAATGAAGCCATAC
CAAACGACGAGCGTGACACCACGATGCCTGTAGCAATGGCAACAACGTTGCGCAAACTATTAACTGGCGA
ACTACTTACTCTAGCTTCCCGGCAACAATTAATAGACTGGATGGAGGCGGATAAAGTTGCAGGACCACTT
CTGCGCTCGGCCCTTCCGGCTGGCTGGTTTATTGCTGATAAATCTGGAGCCGGTGAGCGTGGGTCTCGCG
GTATCATTGCAGCACTGGGGCCAGATGGTAAGCCCTCCCGTATCGTAGTTATCTACACGACGGGGAGTCA
GGCAACTATGGATGAACGAAATAGACAGATCGCTGAGATAGGTGCCTCACTGATTAAGCATTGGTAACTG
TCAGACCAAGTTTACTCATATATACTTTAGATTGATTTAAAACTTCATTTTTAATTTAAAAGGATCTAGG
TGAAGATCCTTTTTGATAATCTCATGACCAAAATCCCTTAACGTGAGTTTTCGTTCCACTGAGCGTCAGA
CCCCGTAGAAAAGATCAAAGGATCTTCTTGAGATCCTTTTTTTCTGCGCGTAATCTGCTGCTTGCAAACA
AAAAAACCACCGCTACCAGCGGTGGTTTGTTTGCCGGATCAAGAGCTACCAACTCTTTTTCCGAAGGTAA
CTGGCTTCAGCAGAGCGCAGATACCAAATACTGTTCTTCTAGTGTAGCCGTAGTTAGGCCACCACTTCAA
GAACTCTGTAGCACCGCCTACATACCTCGCTCTGCTAATCCTGTTACCAGTGGCTGCTGCCAGTGGCGAT
AAGTCGTGTCTTACCGGGTTGGACTCAAGACGATAGTTACCGGATAAGGCGCAGCGGTCGGGCTGAACGG
GGGGTTCGTGCACACAGCCCAGCTTGGAGCGAACGACCTACACCGAACTGAGATACCTACAGCGTGAGCT
ATGAGAAAGCGCCACGCTTCCCGAAGGGAGAAAGGCGGACAGGTATCCGGTAAGCGGCAGGGTCGGAACA
GGAGAGCGCACGAGGGAGCTTCCAGGGGGAAACGCCTGGTATCTTTATAGTCCTGTCGGGTTTCGCCACC
TCTGACTTGAGCGTCGATTTTTGTGATGCTCGTCAGGGGGGCGGAGCCTATGGAAAAACGCCAGCAACGC
GGCCTTTTTACGGTTCCTGGCCTTTTGCTGGCCTTTTGCTCACATGTTCTTTCCTGCGTTATCCCCTGAT
TCTGTGGATAACCGTATTACCGCCTTTGAGTGAGCTGATACCGCTCGCCGCAGCCGAACGACCGAGCGCA
GCGAGTCAGTGAGCGAGGAAGCGGAAGAGCGCCCAATACGCAAACCGCCTCTCCCCGCGCGTTGGCCGAT
TCATTAATGCAGCTGGCACGACAGGTTTCCCGACTGGAAAGCGGGCAGTGAGCGCAACGCAATTAATGTG
AGTTAGCTCACTCATTAGGCACCCCAGGCTTTACACTTTATGCTTCCGGCTCGTATGTTGTGTGGAATTG
TGAGCGGATAACAATTTCACACAGGAAACAGCTATGACCATGATTACGCCAAGCGCGCAATTAACCCTCA
CTAAAGGGAACAAAAGCTGGAGCTGCAAGCTTAATGTAGTCTTATGCAATACTCTTGTAGTCTTGCAACA
TGGTAACGATGAGTTAGCAACATGCCTTACAAGGAGAGAAAAAGCACCGTGCATGCCGATTGGTGGAAGT
AAGGTGGTACGATCGTGCCTTATTAGGAAGGCAACAGACGGGTCTGACATGGATTGGACGAACCACTGAA
TTGCCGCATTGCAGAGATATTGTATTTAAGTGCCTAGCTCGATACATAAACGGGTCTCTCTGGTTAGACC
AGATCTGAGCCTGGGAGCTCTCTGGCTAACTAGGGAACCCACTGCTTAAGCCTCAATAAAGCTTGCCTTG
AGTGCTTCAAGTAGTGTGTGCCCGTCTGTTGTGTGACTCTGGTAACTAGAGATCCCTCAGACCCTTTTAG
TCAGTGTGGAAAATCTCTAGCAGTGGCGCCCGAACAGGGACTTGAAAGCGAAAGGGAAACCAGAGGAGCT
CTCTCGACGCAGGACTCGGCTTGCTGAAGCGCGCACGGCAAGAGGCGAGGGGCGGCGACTGGTGAGTACG
CCAAAAATTTTGACTAGCGGAGGCTAGAAGGAGAGAGATGGGTGCGAGAGCGTCAGTATTAAGCGGGGGA
GAATTAGATCGCGATGGGAAAAAATTCGGTTAAGGCCAGGGGGAAAGAAAAAATATAAATTAAAACATAT
AGTATGGGCAAGCAGGGAGCTAGAACGATTCGCAGTTAATCCTGGCCTGTTAGAAACATCAGAAGGCTGT
AGACAAATACTGGGACAGCTACAACCATCCCTTCAGACAGGATCAGAAGAACTTAGATCATTATATAATA
CAGTAGCAACCCTCTATTGTGTGCATCAAAGGATAGAGATAAAAGACACCAAGGAAGCTTTAGACAAGAT
AGAGGAAGAGCAAAACAAAAGTAAGACCACCGCACAGCAAGCGGCCGCTGATCTTCAGACCTGGAGGAGG
AGATATGAGGGACAATTGGAGAAGTGAATTATATAAATATAAAGTAGTAAAAATTGAACCATTAGGAGTA
GCACCCACCAAGGCAAAGAGAAGAGTGGTGCAGAGAGAAAAAAGAGCAGTGGGAATAGGAGCTTTGTTCC
TTGGGTTCTTGGGAGCAGCAGGAAGCACTATGGGCGCAGCGTCAATGACGCTGACGGTACAGGCCAGACA
ATTATTGTCTGGTATAGTGCAGCAGCAGAACAATTTGCTGAGGGCTATTGAGGCGCAACAGCATCTGTTG
CAACTCACAGTCTGGGGCATCAAGCAGCTCCAGGCAAGAATCCTGGCTGTGGAAAGATACCTAAAGGATC
AACAGCTCCTGGGGATTTGGGGTTGCTCTGGAAAACTCATTTGCACCACTGCTGTGCCTTGGAATGCTAG
TTGGAGTAATAAATCTCTGGAACAGATTTGGAATCACACGACCTGGATGGAGTGGGACAGAGAAATTAAC
AATTACACAAGCTTAATACACTCCTTAATTGAAGAATCGCAAAACCAGCAAGAAAAGAATGAACAAGAAT
TATTGGAATTAGATAAATGGGCAAGTTTGTGGAATTGGTTTAACATAACAAATTGGCTGTGGTATATAAA
ATTATTCATAATGATAGTAGGAGGCTTGGTAGGTTTAAGAATAGTTTTTGCTGTACTTTCTATAGTGAAT
AGAGTTAGGCAGGGATATTCACCATTATCGTTTCAGACCCACCTCCCAACCCCGAGGGGACCCAGAGAGG
GCCTATTTCCCATGATTCCTTCATATTTGCATATACGATACAAGGCTGTTAGAGAGATAATTAGAATTAA
TTTGACTGTAAACACAAAGATATTAGTACAAAATACGTGACGTAGAAAGTAATAATTTCTTGGGTAGTTT
GCAGTTTTAAAATTATGTTTTAAAATGGACTATCATATGCTTACCGTAACTTGAAAGTATTTCGATTTCT
TGGCTTTATATATCTTGTGGAAAGGACGAAACACCGGAAACAATCGGAATCATCCAGTTTTAGAGCTAGA
AATAGCAAGTTAAAATAAGGCTAGTCCGTTATCAACTTGAAAAAGTGGCACCGAGTCGGTGCTTTTTTAA
GCTTGGCGTAACTAGATCTTGAGACAAATGGCAGTATTCATCCACAATTTTAAAAGAAAAGGGGGGATTG
GGGGGTACAGTGCAGGGGAAAGAATAGTAGACATAATAGCAACAGACATACAAACTAAAGAATTACAAAA
ACAAATTACAAAAATTCAAAATTTTCGGGTTTATTACAGGGACAGCAGAGATCCACTTTGGCGCCGGCTC
GAGGGGG
Features (pLannotate 1.2.2; 29 found; start..end, strand, type, name):
     14..80      +  CDS            small t antigen (fragment): SV40 (simian virus 40) small t antigen
    106..317     +  promoter       EF-1α core promoter: core promoter for human elongation factor EF-1α
    318..1256    +  intron         EF-1α intron A: intron upstream of the start codon of human EF-1α
   1278..1877    +  CDS            PuroR (fragment): puromycin N-acetyltransferase; pac from Streptomyces; confers resistance to puromycin
   1893..2481    +  misc_feature   WPRE: woodchuck hepatitis virus posttranscriptional regulatory element
   2532..2551    +  misc_feature   cPPT/CTS (fragment): central polypurine tract and central termination sequence of HIV-1
   2553..2786    +  LTR            3' LTR (ΔU3): self-inactivating 3' long terminal repeat (LTR) from HIV-1
   2864..2985    +  polyA_signal   SV40 poly(A) signal: SV40 polyadenylation signal
   3025..3160    +  rep_origin     SV40 ori: SV40 origin of replication
   3181..3199    -  promoter       T7 promoter: promoter for bacteriophage T7 RNA polymerase
   3207..3362    +  CDS            lacZα (fragment): LacZα fragment of β-galactosidase; lacZ fragment
   3367..3795    +  rep_origin     f1 ori (sequence partly withheld): f1 bacteriophage origin of replication; arrow indicates direction of (+) strand synthesis
   3848..3952    +  promoter       AmpR promoter: bla
   3953..4813    +  CDS            AmpR: β-lactamase; bla; confers resistance to ampicillin, carbenicillin, and related antibiotics
   4984..5572    +  rep_origin     ori: high-copy-number ColE1/pMB1/pBR322/pUC origin of replication
   5755..5847    +  CDS            lacI (fragment): lac repressor; lacI; The lac repressor binds to the lac operator to inhibit transcription in E. coli. This inhibition can be relieved by adding lactose or isopropyl-β-D-thiogalactopyranoside (IPTG).
   5860..5881    +  protein_bind   CAP binding site: CAP binding activates transcription in the presence of cAMP. E. coli catabolite activator protein
   5896..5926    +  promoter       lac promoter: promoter for the E. coli lac operon
   5934..5950    +  protein_bind   lac operator: The lac repressor binds to the lac operator to inhibit transcription in E. coli. This inhibition can be relieved by adding lactose or isopropyl-β-D-thiogalactopyranoside (IPTG). lac repressor encoded by lacI
   5995..6013    +  promoter       T3 promoter: promoter for bacteriophage T3 RNA polymerase
   6041..6267    +  promoter       RSV promoter: Rous sarcoma virus enhancer/promoter
   6268..6448    +  LTR            5' LTR (truncated): truncated 5' long terminal repeat (LTR) from HIV-1
   6495..6620    +  misc_feature   HIV-1 Ψ: packaging signal of human immunodeficiency virus type 1
   6604..6967    +  CDS            HIV-1 gag (fragment): gag protein from human immunodeficiency virus 1; gag
   7113..7346    +  misc_feature   RRE: The Rev response element (RRE) of HIV-1 allows for Rev-dependent mRNA export from the nucleus to the cytoplasm.
   7723..7749    +  CDS            Rev (fragment): human immunodeficiency virus 1 (HIV-1) Rev protein; rev; enhances nuclear export of unspliced and incompletely spliced viral mRNAs
   7753..7993    +  promoter       U6 promoter: RNA polymerase III promoter for human U6 snRNA
   8023..8098    +  misc_RNA       gRNA scaffold: guide RNA scaffold for the Streptococcus pyogenes CRISPR/Cas9 system
   8154..8271    +  misc_feature   cPPT/CTS: central polypurine tract and central termination sequence of HIV-1
