[The description below was written by a language model from this plasmid's Addgene catalogue record and pLannotate feature annotations shown in this document.]
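Description:
TLK1 gRNA (BRDN0001145691) is a third-generation lentiviral guide RNA plasmid built on the lentiGuide-Puro backbone and designed to target human TLK1 (tousled-like kinase 1, also known as PKU-beta). According to the depositor, the guide was designed against three TLK1 reference transcripts. In bacteria the 8.3 kb plasmid is maintained by a high-copy ColE1/pUC-type origin and selected with ampicillin through the β-lactamase gene. An f1 origin, an SV40 origin and remnants of a lac/T7/T3 cloning region are also annotated in the backbone.

The lentiviral transfer cassette begins with an RSV promoter fused to a truncated HIV-1 5' LTR, which drives Tat-independent production of the genomic RNA in packaging cells. This is followed by the Ψ packaging signal with a gag fragment, the Rev response element for Rev-dependent nuclear export, and a cPPT/CTS that aids nuclear import of the viral genome. The cassette ends in a ΔU3 self-inactivating 3' LTR with a downstream SV40 polyadenylation signal.

Two expression units sit between the LTRs. A human U6 RNA polymerase III promoter transcribes the TLK1-specific spacer joined to the Streptococcus pyogenes Cas9 guide RNA scaffold. An EF-1α core promoter with its intron A drives puromycin N-acetyltransferase, followed by a WPRE to enhance transcript expression, which allows puromycin selection of transduced mammalian cells.

The plasmid does not encode Cas9, so it must be used with a separate Cas9 vector or in cells that already express the nuclease. It belongs to a human kinome gRNA collection and is intended for CRISPR-Cas9 knockout of TLK1.
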