Addgene plasmid #75994: TLK1 gRNA (BRDN0001145691)
Purpose: 3rd generation lentiviral gRNA plasmid targeting human TLK1
Depositing lab: John Doench & David Root. Depositing organization: Broad Institute. Publication: Optimized sgRNA design to maximize activity and minimize off-target effects of CRISPR-Cas9. Doench JG, Fusi N, Sullender M, Hegde M, Vaimberg EW, Donovan KF, Smith I, Tothova Z, Wilen C, Orchard R, Virgin HW, Listgarten J, Root DE. Nat Biotechnol. 2016 Jan 18. doi: 10.1038/nbt.3437. PubMed 26780180.
Backbone
  Vector backbone: lentiGuide-Puro
  Backbone manufacturer: Zhang Lab (Addgene plasmid # 52963)
  Vector type: Mammalian Expression, Lentiviral, CRISPR
  Selectable markers: Puromycin
Growth in bacteria
  Bacterial resistance: Ampicillin, 100 μg/mL
  Growth temperature: 37°C
  Growth strain: DH5alpha
  Copy number: High Copy
Gene/Insert
  Gene/Insert name: TLK1 (alt names: TLK1; NM_001136554.1)
  gRNA/shRNA sequence: GAAACAATCGGAATCATCCA
  Species: H. sapiens (human)
  Entrez Gene: TLK1 (a.k.a. PKU-beta)
  Promoter: hU6
  Cloning method: Unknown
  Sequencing primers: 5′ U6-F; 3′ pS2-R
Terms and licenses: Academic/Nonprofit Terms; Industry Terms: Not Available to Industry
Depositor comments: The gRNA was designed to target the following Genbank reference sequence(s): NM_001136554.1,NM_001136555.1,NM_012290.4. Note that this plasmid does NOT contain Cas9. It should be used in conjunction with lentiCas9-Blast (Addgene #52962) or otherwise with cell lines already expressing Cas9. Browse the full kinome gRNA library at http://www.addgene.org/pooled-library/broadgpp-human-kinome/ or visit http://www.broadinstitute.org/rnai/public/ for detailed protocols and information.
How to cite: TLK1 gRNA (BRDN0001145691) was a gift from John Doench & David Root (Addgene plasmid # 75994 ; http://n2t.net/addgene:75994 ; RRID:Addgene_75994)
