>Addgene plasmid #75994 | TLK1 gRNA (BRDN0001145691) | depositor partial sequence | sequence record 143454 | Target Sequence
GAAACAATCGGAATCATCCA
