>Addgene plasmid #75994 | TLK1 gRNA (BRDN0001145691) | addgene partial sequence | sequence record 184973 | hU6-F
AGAAAGTAATAATTTCTTGGGTAGTTTGCAGTTTTAAAATTATGTTTTAAAATGGACTATCATATGCTTA
CCGTAACTTGAAAGTATTTCGATTTCTTGGCTTTATATATCTTGTGGAAAGGACGAAACACCGGAAACAA
TCGGAATCATCCAGTTTTAGAGCTAGAAATAGCAAGTTAAAATAAGGCTAGTCCGTTATCAACTTGAAAA
AGTGGCACCGAGTCGGTGCTTTTTTAAGCTTGGCGTAACTAGATCTTGAGACAAATGGCAGTATTCATCC
ACAATTTTAAAAGAAAAGGGGGGATTGGGGGGTACAGTGCAGGGGAAAGAATAGTAGACATAATAGCAAC
AGACATACAAACTAAAGAATTACAAAAACAAATTACAAAAATTCAAAATTTTCGGGTTTATTACAGGGAC
AGCAGAGATCCACTTTGGCGCCGGCTCGAGGGGGCCCGGGTGCAAAGATGGATAAAGTTTTAAACAGAGA
GGAATCTTTGCAGCTAATGGACCTTCTAGGTCTTGAAAGGAGTGGGAATTGGCTCCGGTGCCCGTCAGTG
GGCAGAGCGC
